>Addgene plasmid #147086 | pETM-60-NcQDE2 _506-938-del787-838-GSG_O | depositor full sequence | sequence record 289533 | Full Sequence
TGGCGAATGGG
[124 nt withheld, positions 12-135]
C
[91 nt withheld, positions 137-227]
A
[49 nt withheld, positions 229-277]
CCTTTGACGTTGGAGTCCACGTTCTTT
[37 nt withheld, positions 305-341]
ACCCTATCTCGGTCTATTCTTTTGATTTATAAGGGATTTTGCCGATTTCGGCCTATTGGTTAAAAAATGA
GCTGATTTAACAAAAATTTAACGCGAATTTTAACAAAATATTAACGTTTACAATTTCAGGTGGCACTTTT
CGGGGAAATGTGCGCGGAACCCCTATTTGTTTATTTTTCTAAATACATTCAAATATGTATCCGCTCATGA
ATTAATTCTTAGAAAAACTCATCGAGCATCAAATGAAACTGCAATTTATTCATATCAGGATTATCAATAC
CATATTTTTGAAAAAGCCGTTTCTGTAATGAAGGAGAAAACTCACCGAGGCAGTTCCATAGGATGGCAAG
ATCCTGGTATCGGTCTGCGATTCCGACTCGTCCAACATCAATACAACCTATTAATTTCCCCTCGTCAAAA
ATAAGGTTATCAAGTGAGAAATCACCATGAGTGACGACTGAATCCGGTGAGAATGGCAAAAGTTTATGCA
TTTCTTTCCAGACTTGTTCAACAGGCCAGCCATTACGCTCGTCATCAAAATCACTCGCATCAACCAAACC
GTTATTCATTCGTGATTGCGCCTGAGCGAGACGAAATACGCGATCGCTGTTAAAAGGACAATTACAAACA
GGAATCGAATGCAACCGGCGCAGGAACACTGCCAGCGCATCAACAATATTTTCACCTGAATCAGGATATT
CTTCTAATACCTGGAATGCTGTTTTCCCGGGGATCGCAGTGGTGAGTAACCATGCATCATCAGGAGTACG
GATAAAATGCTTGATGGTCGGAAGAGGCATAAATTCCGTCAGCCAGTTTAGTCTGACCATCTCATCTGTA
ACATCATTGGCAACGCTACCTTTGCCATGTTTCAGAAACAACTCTGGCGCATCGGGCTTCCCATACAATC
GATAGATTGTCGCACCTGATTGCCCGACATTATCGCGAGCCCATTTATACCCATATAAATCAGCATCCAT
GTTGGAATTTAATCGCGGCCTAGAGCAAGACGTTTCCCGTTGAATATGGCTCATAACACCCCTTGTATTA
CTGTTTATGTAAGCAGACAGTTTTATTGTTCATGACCAAAATCCCTTAACGTGAGTTTTCGTTCCACTGA
GCGTCAGACCCCGTAGAAAAGATCAAAGGATCTTCTTGAGATCCTTTTTTTCTGCGCGTAATCTGCTGCT
TGCAAACAAAAAAACCACCGCTACCAGCGGTGGTTTGTTTGCCGGATCAAGAGCTACCAACTCTTTTTCC
GAAGGTAACTGGCTTCAGCAGAGCGCAGATACCAAATACTGTCCTTCTAGTGTAGCCGTAGTTAGGCCAC
CACTTCAAGAACTCTGTAGCACCGCCTACATACCTCGCTCTGCTAATCCTGTTACCAGTGGCTGCTGCCA
GTGGCGATAAGTCGTGTCTTACCGGGTTGGACTCAAGACGATAGTTACCGGATAAGGCGCAGCGGTCGGG
CTGAACGGGGGGTTCGTGCACACAGCCCAGCTTGGAGCGAACGACCTACACCGAACTGAGATACCTACAG
CGTGAGCTATGAGAAAGCGCCACGCTTCCCGAAGGGAGAAAGGCGGACAGGTATCCGGTAAGCGGCAGGG
TCGGAACAGGAGAGCGCACGAGGGAGCTTCCAGGGGGAAACGCCTGGTATCTTTATAGTCCTGTCGGGTT
TCGCCACCTCTGACTTGAGCGTCGATTTTTGTGATGCTCGTCAGGGGGGCGGAGCCTATGGAAAAACGCC
AGCAACGCGGCCTTTTTACGGTTCCTGGCCTTTTGCTGGCCTTTTGCTCACATGTTCTTTCCTGCGTTAT
CCCCTGATTCTGTGGATAACCGTATTACCGCCTTTGAGTGAGCTGATACCGCTCGCCGCAGCCGAACGAC
CGAGCGCAGCGAGTCAGTGAGCGAGGAAGCGGAAGAGCGCCTGATGCGGTATTTTCTCCTTACGCATCTG
TGCGGTATTTCACACCGCATATATGGTGCACTCTCAGTACAATCTGCTCTGATGCCGCATAGTTAAGCCA
GTATACACTCCGCTATCGCTACGTGACTGGGTCATGGCTGCGCCCCGACACCCGCCAACACCCGCTGACG
CGCCCTGACGGGCTTGTCTGCTCCCGGCATCCGCTTACAGACAAGCTGTGACCGTCTCCGGGAGCTGCAT
GTGTCAGAGGTTTTCACCGTCATCACCGAAACGCGCGAGGCAGCTGCGGTAAAGCTCATCAGCGTGGTCG
TGAAGCGATTCACAGATGTCTGCCTGTTCATCCGCGTCCAGCTCGTTGAGTTTCTCCAGAAGCGTTAATG
TCTGGCTTCTGATAAAGCGGGCCATGTTAAGGGCGGTTTTTTCCTGTTTGGTCACTGATGCCTCCGTGTA
AGGGGGATTTCTGTTCATGGGGGTAATGATACCGATGAAACGAGAGAGGATGCTCACGATACGGGTTACT
GATGATGAACATGCCCGGTTACTGGAACGTTGTGAGGGTAAACAACTGGCGGTATGGATGCGGCGGGACC
AGAGAAAAATCACTCAGGGTCAATGCCAGCGCTTCGTTAATACAGATGTAGGTGTTCCACAGGGTAGCCA
GCAGCATCCTGCGATGCAGATCCGGAACATAATGGTGCAGGGCGCTGACTTCCGCGTTTCCAGACTTTAC
GAAACACGGAAACCGAAGACCATTCATGTTGTTGCTCAGGTCGCAGACGTTTTGCAGCAGCAGTCGCTTC
ACGTTCGCTCGCGTATCGGTGATTCATTCTGCTAACCAGTAAGGCAACCCCGCCAGCCTAGCCGGGTCCT
CAACGACAGGAGCACGATCATGCGCACCCGTGGGGCCGCCATGCCGGCGATAATGGCCTGCTTCTCGCCG
AAACGTTTGGTGGCGGGACCAGTGACGAAGGCTTGAGCGAGGGCGTGCAAGATTCCGAATACCGCAAGCG
ACAGGCCGATCATCGTCGCGCTCCAGCGAAAGCGGTCCTCGCCGAAAATGACCCAGAGCGCTGCCGGCAC
CTGTCCTACGAGTTGCATGATAAAGAAGACAGTCATAAGTGCGGCGACGATAGTCATGCCCCGCGCCCAC
CGGAAGGAGCTGACTGGGTTGAAGGCTCTCAAGGGCATCGGTCGAGATCCCGGTGCCTAATGAGTGAGCT
AACTTACATTAATTGCGTTGCGCTCACTGCCCGCTTTCCAGTCGGGAAACCTGTCGTGCCAGCTGCATTA
ATGAATCGGCCAACGCGCGGGGAGAGGCGGTTTGCGTATTGGGCGCCAGGGTGGTTTTTCTTTTCACCAG
TGAGACGGGCAACAGCTGATTGCCCTTCACCGCCTGGCCCTGAGAGAGTTGCAGCAAGCGGTCCACGCTG
GTTTGCCCCAGCAGGCGAAAATCCTGTTTGATGGTGGTTAACGGCGGGATATAACATGAGCTGTCTTCGG
TATCGTCGTATCCCACTACCGAGATATCCGCACCAACGCGCAGCCCGGACTCGGTAATGGCGCGCATTGC
GCCCAGCGCCATCTGATCGTTGGCAACCAGCATCGCAGTGGGAACGATGCCCTCATTCAGCATTTGCATG
GTTTGTTGAAAACCGGACATGGCACTCCAGTCGCCTTCCCGTTCCGCTATCGGCTGAATTTGATTGCGAG
TGAGATATTTATGCCAGCCAGCCAGACGCAGACGCGCCGAGACAGAACTTAATGGGCCCGCTAACAGCGC
GATTTGCTGGTGACCCAATGCGACCAGATGCTCCACGCCCAGTCGCGTACCGTCTTCATGGGAGAAAATA
ATACTGTTGATGGGTGTCTGGTCAGAGACATCAAGAAATAACGCCGGAACATTAGTGCAGGCAGCTTCCA
CAGCAATGGCATCCTGGTCATCCAGCGGATAGTTAATGATCAGCCCACTGACGCGTTGCGCGAGAAGATT
GTGCACCGCCGCTTTACAGGCTTCGACGCCGCTTCGTTCTACCATCGACACCACCACGCTGGCACCCAGT
TGATCGGCGCGAGATTTAATCGCCGCGACAATTTGCGACGGCGCGTGCAGGGCCAGACTGGAGGTGGCAA
CGCCAATCAGCAACGACTGTTTGCCCGCCAGTTGTTGTGCCACGCGGTTGGGAATGTAATTCAGCTCCGC
CATCGCCGCTTCCACTTTTTCCCGCGTTTTCGCAGAAACGTGGCTGGCCTGGTTCACCACGCGGGAAACG
GTCTGATAAGAGACACCGGCATACTCTGCGACATCGTATAACGTTACTGGTTTCACATTCACCACCCTGA
ATTGACTCTCTTCCGGGCGCTATCATGCCATACCGCGAAAGGTTTTGCGCCATTCGATGGTGTCCGGGAT
CTCGACGCTCTCCCTTATGCGACTCCTGCATTAGGAAGCAGCCCAGTAGTAGGTTGAGGCCGTTGAGCAC
CGCCGCCGCAAGGAATGGTGCATGCAAGGAGATGGCGCCCAACAGTCCCCCGGCCACGGGGCCTGCCACC
ATACCCACGCCGAAACAAGCGCTCATGAGCCCGAAGTGGCGAGCCCGATCTTCCCCATCGGTGATGTCGG
CGATATAGGCGCCAGCAACCGCACCTGTGGCGCCGGTGATGCCGGCCACGATGCGTCCGGCGTAGAGGAT
CGAGATCTCGATCCCGCGAAATTAATACGACTCACTATAGGGGAATTGTGAGCGGATAACAATTCCCCTC
TAGAAATAATTTTGTTTAACTTTAAGAAGGAGATATACCATGAAAGAAATTTTGGCTGTAGTTGAAGCCG
TATCCAATGAAAAGGCGCTACCTCGCGAGAAGATTTTCGAAGCATTGGAAAGCGCGCTGGCGACAGCAAC
AAAGAAAAAATATGAACAAGAGATCGACGTCCGCGTACAGATCGATCGCAAAAGCGGTGATTTTGACACT
TTCCGTCGCTGGTTAGTTGTTGATGAAGTCACCCAGCCGACCAAGGAAATCACCCTTGAAGCCGCACGTT
ATGAAGATGAAAGCCTGAACCTGGGCGATTACGTTGAAGATCAGATTGAGTCTGTTACCTTTGACCGTAT
CACTACCCAGACGGCAAAACAGGTTATCGTGCAGAAAGTGCGTGAAGCCGAACGTGCGATGGTGGTTGAT
CAGTTCCGTGAACACGAAGGTGAAATCATCACCGGCGTGGTGAAAAAAGTAAACCGCGACAACATCTCTC
TGGATCTGGGCAACAACGCTGAAGCCGTGATCCTGCGCGAAGATATGCTGCCGCGTGAAAACTTCCGCCC
TGGCGACCGCGTTCGTGGCGTGCTCTATTCCGTTCGCCCGGAAGCGCGTGGCGCGCAACTGTTCGTCACT
CGTTCCAAGCCGGAAATGCTGATCGAACTGTTCCGTATTGAAGTGCCAGAAATCGGCGAAGAAGTGATTG
AAATTAAAGCAGCGGCTCGCGATCCGGGTTCTCGTGCGAAAATCGCGGTGAAAACCAACGATAAACGTAT
CGATCCGGTAGGTGCTTGCGTAGGTATGCGTGGCGCGCGTGTTCAGGCGGTGTCTACTGAACTGGGTGGC
GAGCGTATCGATATCGTCCTGTGGGATGATAACCCGGCGCAGTTCGTGATTAACGCAATGGCACCGGCAG
ACGTTGCTTCTATCGTGGTGGATGAAGATAAACACACTATGGACATCGCCGTTGAAGCCGGTAATCTGGC
GCAGGCGATTGGCCGTAACGGTCAGAACGTGCGTCTGGCTTCGCAACTGAGCGGTTGGGAACTCAACGTG
ATGACCGTTGACGACCTGCAAGCTAAGCATCAGGCGGAAGCGCACGCAGCGATCGACACCTTCACCAAAT
ATCTCGACATCGACGAAGACTTCGCGACTGTTCTGGTAGAAGAAGGCTTCTCGACGCTGGAAGAATTGGC
CTATGTGCCGATGAAAGAGCTGTTGGAAATCGAAGGCCTTGATGAGCCGACCGTTGAAGCACTGCGCGAG
CGTGCTAAAAATGCACTGGCCACCATTGCACAGGCCCAGGAAGAAAGCCTCGGTGATAACAAACCGGCTG
ACGATCTGCTGAACCTTGAAGGGGTAGATCGTGATTTGGCATTCAAACTGGCCGCCCGTGGCGTTTGTAC
GCTGGAAGATCTCGCCGAACAGGGCATTGATGATCTGGCTGATATCGAAGGGTTGACCGACGAAAAAGCC
GGAGCACTGATTATGGCTGCCCGTAATATTTGCTGGTTCGGTGACGAAGCGACTAGTGGTTCTGGTCATC
ACCATCACCATCACTCCGCGGGTGAGAATCTTTATTTTCAGGGCGCCATGGCAGTCAAGGTCGCCAGACC
TTGCCGCAAGATTGAGAAGTGGACATACTTGGAACTGAAGGGTTCCAAGGCAAACGAAGGGGTGCCGCAA
GCTATGACCGCTTTTGCCGAATTCTTGAACAGAACGGGCATCCCGATTAACCCCAGGTTCTCGCCGGGCA
TGAGCATGTCAGTTCCAGGGAGCGAAAAAGAGTTCTTTGCCAAAGTGAAGGAACTCATGAGCTCGCACCA
ATTTGTGGTGGTTCTTTTACCCAGAAAGGATGTTGCGATCTACAATATGGTGAAGCGGGCTGCCGATATC
ACATTTGGCGTTCACACAGTCTGTTGTGTAGCCGAAAAGTTCCTTAGCACTAAGGGGCAGCTGGGGTATT
TTGCCAACGTCGGCCTCAAGGTCAACCTCAAGTTTGGCGGCACCAATCACAATATCAAGACGCCCATTCC
TTTGCTCGCCAAGGGGAAGACGATGGTGGTGGGCTATGATGTCACCCATCCGACCAATCTAGCGGCTGGA
CAATCGCCTGCATCGGCTCCCAGTATTGTCGGCCTGGTCTCAACCATCGACCAACACCTTGGACAATGGC
CTGCAATGGTTTGGAACAACCCGCACGGCCAGGAGTCCATGACGGAACAGTTTACGGACAAGTTCAAGAC
GCGTCTGGAACTATGGCGCAGCAATCCCGCAAACAACCGCAGTCTCCCCGAGAATATCCTGATTTTCCGC
GATGGCGTCTCCGAGGGACAGTTCCAGATGGTCATCAAGGACGAGCTACCCCTGGTTCGCGCCGCCTGCA
AGCTGGTGTATCCAGCTGGCAAGCTACCGCGTATTACGCTGATTGTCTCTGTCAAGGGTAGCGGTTCGGC
TCACTACACAGTTCTGGTGGATGAGATTTTCAGGGCCGACTATGGAAACAAGGCGGCCGACACGCTGGAG
CAGCTGACGCATGACATGTGTTATCTCTTTGGACGAGCCACCAAGGCTGTCAGTATCTGCCCGCCTGCGT
ACTATGCCGACTTGGTGTGCGACCGGGCGCGTATCCATCAGAAGGAGCTCTTTGACGCCCTCGATGAAAA
CGATAGCGTTAAGACCGATGATTTCGCAAGATGGGGTAACTCCGGGGCTGTTCATCCCAACCTTAGGAAC
TCCATGTACTATATCTAAGCGGCCGCACTCGAGCACCACCACCACCACCACTGAGATCCGGCTGCTAACA
AAGCCCGAAAGGAAGCTGAGTTGGCTGCTGCCACCGCTGAGCAATAACTAGCATAACCCCTTGGGGCCTC
TAAACGGGTCTTGAGGGGTTTTTTGCTGAAAGGAGGAACTATATCCGGAT
Features (pLannotate 1.2.2; 21 found; start..end, strand, type, name):
     12..467     +  rep_origin     f1 ori (sequence partly withheld): f1 bacteriophage origin of replication; arrow indicates direction of (+) strand synthesis
    494..551     +  promoter       AmpR promoter (fragment): bla
    560..1375    -  CDS            KanR: aminoglycoside phosphotransferase; aph(3')-Ia; confers resistance to kanamycin in bacteria or G418 (Geneticin®) in eukaryotes
   1497..2085    +  rep_origin     ori: high-copy-number ColE1/pMB1/pBR322/pUC origin of replication
   2271..2413    -  misc_feature   bom: basis of mobility region from pBR322
   2515..2706    -  CDS            rop: Rop protein, which maintains plasmids at low copy number; rop
   2723..3103    +  CDS            YPB1_ECOLX: Protein predicted: Swiss-Prot protein existence level 4. From Escherichia coli.
   3175..3466    -  CDS            TcR (fragment): tetracycline efflux protein; tet; confers resistance to tetracycline
   3481..3502    -  protein_bind   CAP binding site: CAP binding activates transcription in the presence of cAMP. E. coli catabolite activator protein
   3515..4597    -  CDS            lacI: lac repressor; lacI; The lac repressor binds to the lac operator to inhibit transcription in E. coli. This inhibition can be relieved by adding lactose or isopropyl-β-D-thiogalactopyranoside (IPTG).
   4598..4675    -  promoter       lacI promoter: lacI
   4683..4962    -  CDS            TcR (fragment): tetracycline efflux protein; tet; confers resistance to tetracycline
   4984..5002    +  promoter       T7 promoter: promoter for bacteriophage T7 RNA polymerase
   5003..5027    +  protein_bind   lac operator: The lac repressor binds to the lac operator to inhibit transcription in E. coli. This inhibition can be relieved by adding lactose or isopropyl-β-D-thiogalactopyranoside (IPTG). lac repressor encoded by lacI
   5042..5064    +  RBS            RBS: efficient ribosome binding site from bacteriophage T7 gene 10 (Olins and Rangwala, 1989)
   5074..6552    +  CDS            NusA: transcription elongation protein (N utilization substance protein A); nusA; highly soluble in E. coli
   6568..6585    +  CDS            7xHis (fragment): 6xHis affinity tag
   6592..6614    +  CDS            capTEV™ (fragment): composite tag for in vivo biotinylation, TEV protease cleavage, and 6xHis tagging
   7795..7812    +  CDS            9xHis (fragment): 9xHis affinity tag
   7822..7871    +  CDS            SET1 (fragment): solubility-enhancement tag derived from T7 phage gene 10B
   7879..7926    +  terminator     T7 terminator: transcription terminator for bacteriophage T7 RNA polymerase
