[The description below was written by a language model from this plasmid's Addgene catalogue record and pLannotate feature annotations shown in this document.]
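Description:
pETM-60-NcQDE2_506-938-del787-838-GSG_O is a 7,951 nt bacterial expression plasmid for producing a truncated fragment of the Neurospora crassa protein QDE-2. The catalogue lists the backbone as unknown, although the name points to pETM-60 and the annotated features fit a pET-style T7 vector. It is propagated in E. coli under kanamycin selection (aph(3')-Ia). Replication relies on a ColE1/pMB1-type origin accompanied by the pBR322 bom region and the rop gene, which keeps copy number low, in agreement with the catalogue entry. An f1 origin is also present, along with remnant tetracycline-resistance fragments carried over from the pBR322 lineage.

Expression is driven by a T7 promoter followed by a lac operator and the T7 gene 10 ribosome binding site. A plasmid-borne lacI gene supplies repressor, so transcription is IPTG-inducible in hosts that provide T7 RNA polymerase. The reading frame begins with NusA, a highly soluble E. coli protein used as a solubility-enhancing fusion partner. This is followed by a 6xHis tag and a short match to a TEV-cleavage-containing tag, which suggests a protease site for removing the fusion partner.

The unannotated stretch of roughly 1.2 kb downstream of these elements presumably holds the QDE-2 insert. According to the name, it spans residues 506–938 with residues 787–838 deleted, and "GSG" apparently denotes a short linker replacing the deleted segment, though the record does not spell this out. Further histidine-tag sequence is annotated after this region, but whether it is translated in frame is not stated. A T7 terminator closes the cassette. The construct is intended for recombinant production and affinity purification of this QDE-2 fragment, and the depositor notes that the supplied sequence may be theoretical.
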