Addgene plasmid #147086: pETM-60-NcQDE2 _506-938-del787-838-GSG_O
Purpose: Bacterial Expression of NcQde-2_506-938-del787-838
Depositing lab: Elisa Izaurralde. Depositing organization: Max Planck Institute for Developmental Biology.
Backbone
  Vector backbone: Unknown
  Vector type: Bacterial Expression
Growth in bacteria
  Bacterial resistance: Kanamycin, 50 μg/mL
  Growth temperature: 37°C
  Growth strain: DH5alpha
  Copy number: Low Copy
Gene/Insert
  Gene/Insert name: NcQde-2_506-938-del787-838
  Species: Neurospora crassa
  Cloning method: Unknown
Terms and licenses: Academic/Nonprofit Terms; Industry Terms: Not Available to Industry
Depositor comments: Sequence given by UniProt.: Q9P8T1 Plasmids from this collection were made available to the research community and donated after the lab closed. Please note that the sequence provided by the depositing laboratory may be theoretical/predicted or based on Sanger sequencing results. There may be discrepancies between sequencing results obtained by Addgene and the depositor sequence. If an Addgene verified sequence is not available, please contact before placing your order to request that our lab fully sequence the plasmid.
How to cite: pETM-60-NcQDE2 _506-938-del787-838-GSG_O was a gift from Elisa Izaurralde (Addgene plasmid # 147086 ; http://n2t.net/addgene:147086 ; RRID:Addgene_147086)
